>Addgene plasmid #171027 | pAAV-Ef1a-fDIO-ChrimsonR-tdTomato | addgene full sequence | sequence record 423490 | Addgene NGS Result
CCTGCAGGCAGCTGCGCGCTCGCTCGCTCACTGAGGCCGCCCGGGCGTCGGGCGACCTTTGGTCGCCCGG
CCTCAGTGAGCGAGCGAGCGCGCAGAGAGGGAGTGGCCAACTCCATCACTAGGGGTTCCTGCGGCCGCAC
GCGTAAGCTTTGCAAAGATGGATAAAGTTTTAAACAGAGAGGAATCTTTGCAGCTAATGGACCTTCTAGG
TCTTGAAAGGAGTGGGAATTGGCTCCGGTGCCCGTCAGTGGGCAGAGCGCACATCGCCCACAGTCCCCGA
GAAGTTGGGGGGAGGGGTCGGCAATTGAACCGGTGCCTAGAGAAGGTGGCGCGGGGTAAACTGGGAAAGT
GATGTCGTGTACTGGCTCCGCCTTTTTCCCGAGGGTGGGGGAGAACCGTATATAAGTGCAGTAGTCGCCG
TGAACGTTCTTTTTCGCAACGGGTTTGCCGCCAGAACACAGGTAAGTGCCGTGTGTGGTTCCCGCGGGCC
TGGCCTCTTTACGGGTTATGGCCCTTGCGTGCCTTGAATTACTTCCACCTGGCTGCAGTACGTGATTCTT
GATCCCGAGCTTCGGGTTGGAAGTGGGTGGGAGAGTTCGAGGCCTTGCGCTTAAGGAGCCCCTTCGCCTC
GTGCTTGAGTTGAGGCCTGGCCTGGGCGCTGGGGCCGCCGCGTGCGAATCTGGTGGCACCTTCGCGCCTG
TCTCGCTGCTTTCGATAAGTCTCTAGCCATTTAAAATTTTTGATGACCTGCTGCGACGCTTTTTTTCTGG
CAAGATAGTCTTGTAAATGCGGGCCAAGATCTGCACACTGGTATTTCGGTTTTTGGGGCCGCGGGCGGCG
ACGGGGCCCGTGCGTCCCAGCGCACATGTTCGGCGAGGCGGGGCCTGCGAGCGCGGCCACCGAGAATCGG
ACGGGGGTAGTCTCAAGCTGGCCGGCCTGCTCTGGTGCCTGGCCTCGCGCCGCCGTGTATCGCCCCGCCC
TGGGCGGCAAGGCTGGCCCGGTCGGCACCAGTTGCGTGAGCGGAAAGATGGCCGCTTCCCGGCCCTGCTG
CAGGGAGCTCAAAATGGAGGACGCGGCGCTCGGGAGAGCGGGCGGGTGAGTCACCCACACAAAGGAAAAG
GGCCTTTCCGTCCTCAGCCGTCGCTTCATGTGACTCCACGGAGTACCGGGCGCCGTCCAGGCACCTCGAT
TAGTTCTCGAGCTTTTGGAGTACGTCGTCTTTAGGTTGGGGGGAGGGGTTTTATGCGATGGAGTTTCCCC
ACACTGAGTGGGTGGAGACTGAAGTTAGGCCAGCTTGGCACTTGATGTAATTCTCCTTGGAATTTGCCCT
TTTTGAGTTTGGATCTTGGTTCATTCTCAAGCCTCAGACAGTGGTTCAAAGTTTTTTTCTTCCATTTCAG
GTGTCGTGAGGTACCGGATCCTCTAGAGTCGACTCCGGAGAAGTTCCTATTCTCTAGAAAGTATAGGAAC
TTCGCAGAATGGTAGCTGGATTGTAGCTGCTATTAGCAATATGAAACCTCTTAGAAGTTCCTATTCTTCA
AAAGGTATAGGAACTTCGGCGCGCCTGTAGCTAGCTCATTACTTATACAGCTCATCCATGCCGTACAGAA
ACAGATGGTGGCGTCCTTCAGACCTCTCATACTGTTCCACAATGGTGTAGTCTTCATTGTGGGATGTGAT
ATCCAGCTTGGTGTCCACATAGTAATAGCCGGGCAGCTGCACTGGTTTCTTGGCCATGTAGATGGTTTTG
AACTCCACCAGGTAGTGGCCGCCGTCTTTCAGCTTCAGGGCCTGGTGGATTTCGCCCTTCAGCACTCCGT
CTCTAGGATACAGCCGTTCAGTGCTGGCCTCCCACCCCATTGTTTTCTTCTGCATCACGGGCCCATCGGG
TGGAAAATTGGTGCCGCGCATTTTGACTTTGTAGATCAGAGTGCCATCCTGCAGAGAGGAGTCCTGTGTC
ACGGTCACCAGGCCTCCATCTTCAAAATTCATCACTCTCTCCCACTTAAAGCCCTCTGGGAAAGACAGTT
TCTTGTAATCAGGAATGTCAGCGGGATGCTTGACATAGGCCTTACTTCCGTACATAAACTGAGGAGACAG
GATATCCCAAGCGAAAGGCAGTGGTCCTCCCTTGGTCACTTTCAGCTTGGCAGTCTGTGTGCCCTCGTAA
GGCCTCCCTTCGCCCTCTCCTTCAATCTCAAATTCGTGCCCATTCATGCTGCCCTCCATGCGCACCTTAA
ACCTCATGAACTCTTTGATCACAGCCATATTGTTATCCTCGCTTGAGGCGGTTCCACTAGACCCTGAGCC
GGTACTTCCAGTCCCATGGCCCAGGAACAGATGGTGTCTCCCCTCGCTCCGTTCATACTGCTCCACAATA
GTGTAGTCCTCGTTGTGTGAAGTGATATCCAGTTTTGTGTCCACGTAATAGTAGCCTGGCAGCTGCACAG
GTTTCTTGGCCATGTAGATTGTCTTGAACTCCACCAGGTAATGTCCCCCATCTTTCAGCTTCAGAGCCTG
GTGGATTTCTCCTTTCAGCACCCCGTCGCGTGGATACAGCCTTTCGGTGGAGGCCTCCCATCCCATAGTT
TTCTTCTGCATCACAGGTCCATCAGGGGGAAAATTTGTCCCTCTCATTTTCACCTTGTAGATCAGGGTCC
CATCCTGCAGGGAGCTGTCCTGGGTCACAGTCACCAGGCCTCCGTCCTCGAAGTTCATCACTCTTTCCCA
CTTAAACCCCTCGGGGAAGCTCAGTTTCTTATAATCGGGAATGTCAGCTGGATGTTTCACATAGGCCTTG
GAGCCGTACATAAACTGTGGGCTCAGGATGTCCCAAGCGAATGGCAGAGGCCCGCCCTTTGTCACTTTCA
GCTTGGCTGTCTGGGTGCCCTCGTAGGGCCGTCCCTCTCCTTCTCCCTCAATTTCGAACTCGTGGCCGTT
CATGCTTCCTTCCATTCTCACCTTAAACCGCATGAACTCTTTGATCACTTCCTCGCCCTTACTCACTGCT
ACTACCGGTGCCGCCACTGTGTCCTCGTCCTCCTCCTCCACGAACTCTTCCACTTCCACCTCCTCGCCTC
CGATCTCCATCTTGGTGGTCTTCCGGATGTCGCCGTGGATCAGGATGTGCTCGTGGATCTTGATCCTCAG
GTGGTGGGCCAGGAAGGTCCAAAACTCCTTGGCGATGATGTCGCAGATGCTGTGGCCGATGCTGTTGGCG
TAAGGGCTCAGCTTCAGCAGTCCTTCTGGTCCCACTGCCCAGAGGATTGGGTAGCTGCCCCAAGAGGCGA
AGTAAGCGTAGGCCATCAGCTTCACGACCATGCGGCAATGGCCTTTAGGCACGCTGTGGTTGGCTTCCAC
GTAGCACTTGGCGGCCTGGAAGTACATGTAGCCGCCGTAGATGCAAGACACGATATACAGCAGCCACTTG
AGCCAATCGGTAGCCAGTCCTGCGGCCATGCCGAACACGATCATTCCCACGCAAGACACGATCAGGCCCA
TGGTCCGCTTGCTGTAGTCGTTCTTCAGGCCGCTCAGGTTGCTCAGTCTGATCAGGATCACGGGGCAAGA
CAGCAGCCACTCGAAGTAGCGCAGGCAATAGGCGTGGTTGCCGGTAGACAGGTACACTGTGGCGGGGCTG
CTGAACTCCTTGAAGATCTCCAGGGTCACGAACAGCACCTCGACGCAACAGACGTAGACCTCCTCCCAAC
CGCAAGTGGCCTTCCAGGCGCTGAAGCCGTAGAATGTCAGCAGGGCGATGGCGATGCTGAAAGCAATCCA
CTGGCAGACCTGGGCGCCGATCTTTTCTCCTGGTGTGCCTCTGCTGTGCAGCCAAGCCTGCTTCTTCTCC
ACTCCCACGACCAGGTAGCCGCCTGTGGCCTCCACGAAGCAATATCCGTATCCGGCGTCGCTCAGTCCGT
AAGAAGGGTCACACCACCACTCGGTGCTGAAGCACTCGCCTGTAGGTGTCATTCCTCCACAGCCCATGTC
CTCGTGGTGGTAGGGGTTAGGCCAAGGGTTGATGCCTCCGGCGGCAAACAGAGATCTGGTGGCGCTGCTG
ATCAGCTCAGCCATGGTGGCGGCGCGGCCTAGCGAAGTTCCTATACTTTCTAGAGAATAGGAACTTCTTG
CCTTAACCCAGAAATTATCACTGTTATTCTTTAGAATGGTGCAAAGAGAAGTTCCTATACCTTTTGAAGA
ATAGGAACTTCGAATTCGATATCAAGCTTATCGATAATCAACCTCTGGATTACAAAATTTGTGAAAGATT
GACTGGTATTCTTAACTATGTTGCTCCTTTTACGCTATGTGGATACGCTGCTTTAATGCCTTTGTATCAT
GCTATTGCTTCCCGTATGGCTTTCATTTTCTCCTCCTTGTATAAATCCTGGTTGCTGTCTCTTTATGAGG
AGTTGTGGCCCGTTGTCAGGCAACGTGGCGTGGTGTGCACTGTGTTTGCTGACGCAACCCCCACTGGTTG
GGGCATTGCCACCACCTGTCAGCTCCTTTCCGGGACTTTCGCTTTCCCCCTCCCTATTGCCACGGCGGAA
CTCATCGCCGCCTGCCTTGCCCGCTGCTGGACAGGGGCTCGGCTGTTGGGCACTGACAATTCCGTGGTGT
TGTCGGGGAAATCATCGTCCTTTCCTTGGCTGCTCGCCTATGTTGCCACCTGGATTCTGCGCGGGACGTC
CTTCTGCTACGTCCCTTCGGCCCTCAATCCAGCGGACCTTCCTTCCCGCGGCCTGCTGCCGGCTCTGCGG
CCTCTTCCGCGTCTTCGCCTTCGCCCTCAGACGAGTCGGATCTCCCTTTGGGCCGCCTCCCCGCATCGAT
ACCGAGCGCTGCTCGAGAGATCTACGGGTGGCATCCCTGTGACCCCTCCCCAGTGCCTCTCCTGGCCCTG
GAAGTTGCCACTCCAGTGCCCACCAGCCTTGTCCTAATAAAATTAAGTTGCATCATTTTGTCTGACTAGG
TGTCCTTCTATAATATTATGGGGTGGAGGGGGGTGGTATGGAGCAAGGGGCAAGTTGGGAAGACAACCTG
TAGGGCCTGCGGGGTCTATTGGGAACCAAGCTGGAGTGCAGTGGCACAATCTTGGCTCACTGCAATCTCC
GCCTCCTGGGTTCAAGCGATTCTCCTGCCTCAGCCTCCCGAGTTGTTGGGATTCCAGGCATGCATGACCA
GGCTCAGCTAATTTTTGTTTTTTTGGTAGAGACGGGGTTTCACCATATTGGCCAGGCTGGTCTCCAACTC
CTAATCTCAGGTGATCTACCCACCTTGGCCTCCCAAATTGCTGGGATTACAGGCGTGAACCACTGCTCCC
TTCCCTGTCCTTCTGATTTTGTAGGTAACCACGTGCGGACCGAGCGGCCGCAGGAACCCCTAGTGATGGA
GTTGGCCACTCCCTCTCTGCGCGCTCGCTCGCTCACTGAGGCCGGGCGACCAAAGGTCGCCCGACGCCCG
GGCTTTGCCCGGGCGGCCTCAGTGAGCGAGCGAGCGCGCAGCTGCCTGCAGGGGCGCCTGATGCGGTATT
TTCTCCTTACGCATCTGTGCGGTATTTCACACCGCATA
[95 nt withheld, positions 5569-5663]
T
[46 nt withheld, positions 5665-5710]
C
[141 nt withheld, positions 5712-5852]
CCTTTGACGTTGGAGTCCACGTTCTTT
[37 nt withheld, positions 5880-5916]
ACTCTATCTCGGGCTATTCTTTTGATTTATAAGGGATTTTGCCGATTTCGGTCTATTGGTTAAAAAATGA
GCTGATTTAACAAAAATTTAACGCGAATTTTAACAAAATATTAACGTTTACAATTTTATGGTGCACTCTC
AGTACAATCTGCTCTGATGCCGCATAGTTAAGCCAGCCCCGACACCCGCCAACACCCGCTGACGCGCCCT
GACGGGCTTGTCTGCTCCCGGCATCCGCTTACAGACAAGCTGTGACCGTCTCCGGGAGCTGCATGTGTCA
GAGGTTTTCACCGTCATCACCGAAACGCGCGAGACGAAAGGGCCTCGTGATACGCCTATTTTTATAGGTT
AATGTCATGATAATAATGGTTTCTTAGACGTCAGGTGGCACTTTTCGGGGAAATGTGCGCGGAACCCCTA
TTTGTTTATTTTTCTAAATACATTCAAATATGTATCCGCTCATGAGACAATAACCCTGATAAATGCTTCA
ATAATATTGAAAAAGGAAGAGTATGAGTATTCAACATTTCCGTGTCGCCCTTATTCCCTTTTTTGCGGCA
TTTTGCCTTCCTGTTTTTGCTCACCCAGAAACGCTGGTGAAAGTAAAAGATGCTGAAGATCAGTTGGGTG
CACGAGTGGGTTACATCGAACTGGATCTCAACAGCGGTAAGATCCTTGAGAGTTTTCGCCCCGAAGAACG
TTTTCCAATGATGAGCACTTTTAAAGTTCTGCTATGTGGCGCGGTATTATCCCGTATTGACGCCGGGCAA
GAGCAACTCGGTCGCCGCATACACTATTCTCAGAATGACTTGGTTGAGTACTCACCAGTCACAGAAAAGC
ATCTTACGGATGGCATGACAGTAAGAGAATTATGCAGTGCTGCCATAACCATGAGTGATAACACTGCGGC
CAACTTACTTCTGACAACGATCGGAGGACCGAAGGAGCTAACCGCTTTTTTGCACAACATGGGGGATCAT
GTAACTCGCCTTGATCGTTGGGAACCGGAGCTGAATGAAGCCATACCAAACGACGAGCGTGACACCACGA
TGCCTGTAGCAATGGCAACAACGTTGCGCAAACTATTAACTGGCGAACTACTTACTCTAGCTTCCCGGCA
ACAATTAATAGACTGGATGGAGGCGGATAAAGTTGCAGGACCACTTCTGCGCTCGGCCCTTCCGGCTGGC
TGGTTTATTGCTGATAAATCTGGAGCCGGTGAGCGTGGGTCTCGCGGTATCATTGCAGCACTGGGGCCAG
ATGGTAAGCCCTCCCGTATCGTAGTTATCTACACGACGGGGAGTCAGGCAACTATGGATGAACGAAATAG
ACAGATCGCTGAGATAGGTGCCTCACTGATTAAGCATTGGTAACTGTCAGACCAAGTTTACTCATATATA
CTTTAGATTGATTTAAAACTTCATTTTTAATTTAAAAGGATCTAGGTGAAGATCCTTTTTGATAATCTCA
TGACCAAAATCCCTTAACGTGAGTTTTCGTTCCACTGAGCGTCAGACCCCGTAGAAAAGATCAAAGGATC
TTCTTGAGATCCTTTTTTTCTGCGCGTAATCTGCTGCTTGCAAACAAAAAAACCACCGCTACCAGCGGTG
GTTTGTTTGCCGGATCAAGAGCTACCAACTCTTTTTCCGAAGGTAACTGGCTTCAGCAGAGCGCAGATAC
CAAATACTGTTCTTCTAGTGTAGCCGTAGTTAGGCCACCACTTCAAGAACTCTGTAGCACCGCCTACATA
CCTCGCTCTGCTAATCCTGTTACCAGTGGCTGCTGCCAGTGGCGATAAGTCGTGTCTTACCGGGTTGGAC
TCAAGACGATAGTTACCGGATAAGGCGCAGCGGTCGGGCTGAACGGGGGGTTCGTGCACACAGCCCAGCT
TGGAGCGAACGACCTACACCGAACTGAGATACCTACAGCGTGAGCTATGAGAAAGCGCCACGCTTCCCGA
AGGGAGAAAGGCGGACAGGTATCCGGTAAGCGGCAGGGTCGGAACAGGAGAGCGCACGAGGGAGCTTCCA
GGGGGAAACGCCTGGTATCTTTATAGTCCTGTCGGGTTTCGCCACCTCTGACTTGAGCGTCGATTTTTGT
GATGCTCGTCAGGGGGGCGGAGCCTATGGAAAAACGCCAGCAACGCGGCCTTTTTACGGTTCCTGGCCTT
TTGCTGGCCTTTTGCTCACATGT
Features (pLannotate 1.2.2; 22 found; start..end, strand, type, name):
     12..39      +  repeat_region  AAV2 ITR (fragment): inverted terminal repeat of adeno-associated virus serotype 2 inverted
     68..95      +  repeat_region  AAV2 ITR (fragment): inverted terminal repeat of adeno-associated virus serotype 2 inverted
    158..224     +  CDS            small t antigen (fragment): SV40 (simian virus 40) small t antigen
    231..1409    +  promoter       EF-1α promoter: strong constitutive promoter for human elongation factor EF-1α
   1416..1433    +  misc_feature   MCS (fragment): pUC18/19 multiple cloning site
   1440..1473    +  protein_bind   FRT (minimal): supports FLP-mediated excision but not integration (Turan and Bode, 2011) FLP recombinase from the Saccharomyces cerevisiae 2μ plasmid
   1474..1523    -  intron         β-globin intron (fragment): internally truncated intron from human β-globin
   1582..3006    -  CDS            tdTomato: tdTomato is a basic (constitutively fluorescent) orange fluorescent protein published in 2004, derived from Discosoma sp.. It is reported to be a somewhat slowly-maturing tandem dimer with low acid sensitivity.
   3025..4074    -  CDS            ChrimsonR: red light-drivable channelrhodopsin from Chlamydomonas noctigama (Klapoetke et al., 2014) K176R mutant with accelerated closing kinetics
   4094..4127    -  protein_bind   FRT (minimal): supports FLP-mediated excision but not integration (Turan and Bode, 2011) FLP recombinase from the Saccharomyces cerevisiae 2μ plasmid
   4128..4178    -  intron         β-globin intron (fragment): internally truncated intron from human β-globin
   4212..4236    +  misc_feature   MCS (fragment): pBluescript multiple cloning site
   4236..4824    +  misc_feature   WPRE: woodchuck hepatitis virus posttranscriptional regulatory element
   4856..5332    +  polyA_signal   hGH poly(A) signal: human growth hormone polyadenylation signal
   5372..5512    +  repeat_region  AAV2 ITR: inverted terminal repeat of adeno-associated virus serotype 2 inverted
   5517..5568    -  misc_feature   bom (fragment): basis of mobility region from pBR322
   5587..6042    +  rep_origin     f1 ori (sequence partly withheld): f1 bacteriophage origin of replication; arrow indicates direction of (+) strand synthesis
   6043..6092    -  misc_feature   bom (fragment): basis of mobility region from pBR322
   6194..6229    -  CDS            rop (fragment): Rop protein, which maintains plasmids at low copy number; rop
   6324..6428    +  promoter       AmpR promoter: bla
   6429..7289    +  CDS            AmpR: β-lactamase; bla; confers resistance to ampicillin, carbenicillin, and related antibiotics
   7460..8048    +  rep_origin     ori: high-copy-number ColE1/pMB1/pBR322/pUC origin of replication
