[The description below was written by a language model from this plasmid's Addgene catalogue record and pLannotate feature annotations shown in this document.]
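Description:
pAAV-Ef1a-fDIO-ChrimsonR-tdTomato is an adeno-associated virus transfer plasmid for Flp recombinase-dependent expression of a red-shifted opsin fused to a red fluorescent protein. It was built from the pAAV-Ef1a-fDIO backbone by removing the EYFP cDNA with AscI and NheI and inserting a ChrimsonR-tdTomato fusion taken from an earlier ChrimsonR plasmid. In bacteria it is maintained through a high-copy ColE1/pUC-type origin and selected with ampicillin via the β-lactamase gene. An f1 phage origin is also present. The sequenced record is about 8.1 kb. The 3′ AAV2 inverted terminal repeat is annotated in full, whereas the 5′ repeat is detected only as short fragments. This may reflect the difficulty of sequencing ITRs or a partial deletion, and the record does not say which.

Between the ITRs, the human EF-1α promoter sits upstream of the ChrimsonR-tdTomato coding sequence, which is placed in the antisense orientation and flanked by oppositely oriented FRT sites. The annotation identifies one minimal FRT on each side. The adjacent short hits labelled as β-globin intron fragments are probably the second, variant FRT sites of the double-inverted fDIO design, though the table does not confirm this. Without Flp, no sense transcript of the fusion is made. Flp-mediated recombination inverts the cassette into the sense orientation, allowing EF-1α to drive expression. A WPRE and the human growth hormone polyadenylation signal follow to enhance transcript stability and processing.

ChrimsonR is the K176R variant of the Chlamydomonas noctigama channelrhodopsin, activated by red light and with accelerated closing kinetics, and tdTomato at its C terminus marks expressing cells. The plasmid is used to package AAV for optogenetic activation of Flp-defined cell populations. The associated study concerns locus coeruleus activity during feeding.
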