Addgene plasmid #171027: pAAV-Ef1a-fDIO-ChrimsonR-tdTomato
Purpose: Expresses ChrimsonR-tdTomato fusion after Flp-dependent recombination
Depositing lab: Patricia Jensen. Publication: Natural locus coeruleus dynamics during feeding. Sciolino NR, Hsiang M, Mazzone CM, Wilson LR, Plummer NW, Amin J, Smith KG, McGee CA, Fry SA, Yang CX, Powell JM, Bruchas MR, Kravitz AV, Cushman JD, Krashes MJ, Cui G, Jensen P. Sci Adv. 2022 Aug 19;8(33):eabn9134. doi: 10.1126/sciadv.abn9134. Epub 2022 Aug 19. PubMed 35984878.
Backbone
  Vector backbone: pAAV-Ef1a-fDIO
  Backbone manufacturer: Addgene # 55641
  Backbone size w/o insert (bp): 6323
  Modifications to backbone: EYFP cDNA removed by AscI-NheI double digest
  Vector type: AAV
Growth in bacteria
  Bacterial resistance: Ampicillin, 100 μg/mL
  Growth temperature: 37°C
  Growth strain: NEB Stable
  Copy number: High Copy
Gene/Insert
  Gene/Insert name: ChrimsonR-tdTomato
  Species: Synthetic
  Insert size (bp): 2496
  Promoter: Ef1a
  Tag / fusion protein: ChrimsonR is fused to tdTomato (C terminal on insert)
  Cloning method: Restriction Enzyme; 5′ cloning site AscI (not destroyed); 3′ cloning site NheI (destroyed during cloning)
  Sequencing primers: 5′ GTTAGGCCAGCTTGGCACTTGATG; 3′ CAAAGGCATTAAAGCAGCGTATCC
Resource information
  A portion of this plasmid was derived from a plasmid made by: ChrimsonR-tdTomato fusion was isolated from Addgene #62723
Terms and licenses: Academic/Nonprofit Terms; Industry Terms: Not Available to Industry
How to cite: pAAV-Ef1a-fDIO-ChrimsonR-tdTomato was a gift from Patricia Jensen (Addgene plasmid # 171027 ; http://n2t.net/addgene:171027 ; RRID:Addgene_171027) For viral preps, please replace (Addgene plasmid # 171027) in the above sentence with: (Addgene viral prep # 171027-AAV1) or (Addgene viral prep # 171027-AAV9)
